>Addgene plasmid #70621 | R777-E337 Hs.STK3 | depositor full sequence | sequence record 126070 | Full Sequence
TTAACGCTAGCATGGATGTTTTCCCAGTCACGACGTTGTAAAACGACGGCCAGTCTTAAAATTCGAGCTC
GGTCCGAGGATCCGAAATAATGATTTTATTTTGACTGATAGTGACCTGTTCGTTGCAACAAATTGATAAG
CAATGCTTTTTTATAATGCCAACTTTGTACAAAAAAGTTGGCACCATGGAGCAGCCGCCGGCGCCTAAGA
GTAAACTAAAAAAGCTGAGTGAAGACAGTTTGACTAAGCAGCCTGAAGAAGTTTTTGATGTATTAGAGAA
GCTTGGAGAAGGGTCTTATGGAAGTGTATTTAAAGCAATACACAAGGAATCCGGTCAAGTTGTCGCAATT
AAACAAGTACCTGTTGAATCAGATCTTCAGGAAATAATCAAAGAAATTTCCATAATGCAGCAATGTGACA
GCCCATATGTTGTAAAGTACTATGGCAGTTATTTTAAGAATACAGACCTCTGGATTGTTATGGAGTACTG
TGGCGCTGGCTCTGTCTCAGACATAATTAGATTACGAAACAAGACATTAATAGAAGATGAAATTGCAACC
ATTCTTAAATCTACATTGAAAGGACTAGAATATTTGCACTTTATGAGAAAAATACACAGAGATATAAAAG
CTGGAAATATTCTCCTCAATACAGAAGGACATGCAAAATTGGCAGATTTTGGAGTGGCTGGTCAGTTAAC
AGATACAATGGCAAAACGCAATACTGTAATAGGAACTCCATTTTGGATGGCTCCTGAGGTGATTCAAGAA
ATAGGCTATAACTGTGTGGCCGACATCTGGTCCCTTGGCATTACTTCTATAGAAATGGCTGAAGGAAAAC
CTCCTTATGCTGATATACATCCAATGAGGGCTATTTTTATGATTCCCACAAATCCACCACCAACATTCAG
AAAGCCAGAACTTTGGTCCGATGATTTCACCGATTTTGTTAAAAAGTGTTTGGTGAAGAATCCTGAGCAG
AGAGCTACTGCAACACAACTTTTACAGCATCCTTTTATCAAGAATGCCAAACCTGTATCAATATTAAGAG
ACCTGATCACAGAAGCTATGGAGATCAAAGCTAAAAGACATGAGGAACAGCAACGAGAATTGGAAGAGGA
AGAAGAAAATTCGGATGAAGATGAGCTGGATTCCCACACCATGGTGAAGACTAGTGTGGAGAGTGTGGGC
ACCATGCGGGCCACAAGCACGATGAGTGAAGGGGCCCAGACCATGATTGAACATAATAGCACGATGTTGG
AATCCGACTTGGGGACCATGGTGATAAACAGTGAGGATGAGGAAGAAGAAGATGGAACTATGAAAAGAAA
TGCAACCTCACCACAAGTACAAAGACCATCTTTCATGGACTACTTTGATAAGCAAGACTTCAAGAATAAG
AGTCACGAAAACTGTAATCAGAACATGCATGAACCCTTCCCTATGTCCAAAAACGTTTTTCCTGATAACT
GGAAAGTTCCTCAAGATGGAGACTTTGACTTTTTGAAAAATCTAAGTTTAGAAGAACTACAGATGCGGTT
AAAAGCACTGGACCCCATGATGGAACGGGAGATAGAAGAACTTCGTCAGAGATACACTGCGAAAAGACAG
CCCATTCTGGATGCGATGGATGCAAAGAAAAGAAGGCAGCAAAACTTTTAATCAACTTTCTTGTACAAAG
TTGGCATTATAGGAAAGCATTGCTTATCAATTTGTTGCAACGAACAGGTCACTATCAGTCAAAATAAAAT
CATTATTTGCATGCAAGCTTAGATCCTCTAGACCAGCCAGGACAGAAATGCCTCGACTTCGCTGCTACCC
AAGGTTGCCGGGTGACGCACACCGTGGAAACGGATGAAGGCACGAACCCAGTGGACATAAGCCTGTTCGG
TTCGTAAGCTGTAATGCAAGTAGCGTATGCGCTCACGCAACTGGTCCAGAACCTTGACCGAACGCAGCGG
TGGTAACGGCGCAGTGGCGGTTTTCATGGCTTGTTATGACTGTTTTTTTGGGGTACAGTCTATGCCTCGG
GCATCCAAGCAGCAAGCGCGTTACGCCGTGGGTCGATGTTTGATGTTATGGAGCAGCAACGATGTTACGC
AGCAGGGCAGTCGCCCTAAAACAAAGTTAAACATTATGAGGGAAGCGGTGATCGCCGAAGTATCGACTCA
ACTATCAGAGGTAGTTGGCGTCATCGAGCGCCATCTCGAACCGACGTTGCTGGCCGTACATTTGTACGGC
TCCGCAGTGGATGGCGGCCTGAAGCCACACAGTGATATTGATTTGCTGGTTACGGTGACCGTAAGGCTTG
ATGAAACAACGCGGCGAGCTTTGATCAACGACCTTTTGGAAACTTCGGCTTCCCCTGGAGAGAGCGAGAT
TCTCCGCGCTGTAGAAGTCACCATTGTTGTGCACGACGACATCATTCCGTGGCGTTATCCAGCTAAGCGC
GAACTGCAATTTGGAGAATGGCAGCGCAATGACATTCTTGCAGGTATCTTCGAGCCAGCCACGATCGACA
TTGATCTGGCTATCTTGCTGACAAAAGCAAGAGAACATAGCGTTGCCTTGGTAGGTCCAGCGGCGGAGGA
ACTCTTTGATCCGGTTCCTGAACAGGATCTATTTGAGGCGCTAAATGAAACCTTAACGCTATGGAACTCG
CCGCCCGACTGGGCTGGCGATGAGCGAAATGTAGTGCTTACGTTGTCCCGCATTTGGTACAGCGCAGTAA
CCGGCAAAATCGCGCCGAAGGATGTCGCTGCCGACTGGGCAATGGAGCGCCTGCCGGCCCAGTATCAGCC
CGTCATACTTGAAGCTAGACAGGCTTATCTTGGACAAGAAGAAGATCGCTTGGCCTCGCGCGCAGATCAG
TTGGAAGAATTTGTCCACTACGTGAAAGGCGAGATCACCAAGGTAGTCGGCAAATAACCCTCGAGCCACC
CATGACCAAAATCCCTTAACGTGAGTTACGCGTCGTTCCACTGAGCGTCAGACCCCGTAGAAAAGATCAA
AGGATCTTCTTGAGATCCTTTTTTTCTGCGCGTAATCTGCTGCTTGCAAACAAAAAAACCACCGCTACCA
GCGGTGGTTTGTTTGCCGGATCAAGAGCTACCAACTCTTTTTCCGAAGGTAACTGGCTTCAGCAGAGCGC
AGATACCAAATACTGTCCTTCTAGTGTAGCCGTAGTTAGGCCACCACTTCAAGAACTCTGTAGCACCGCC
TACATACCTCGCTCTGCTAATCCTGTTACCAGTGGCTGCTGCCAGTGGCGATAAGTCGTGTCTTACCGGG
TTGGACTCAAGACGATAGTTACCGGATAAGGCGCAGCGGTCGGGCTGAACGGGGGGTTCGTGCACACAGC
CCAGCTTGGAGCGAACGACCTACACCGAACTGAGATACCTACAGCGTGAGCATTGAGAAAGCGCCACGCT
TCCCGAAGGGAGAAAGGCGGACAGGTATCCGGTAAGCGGCAGGGTCGGAACAGGAGAGCGCACGAGGGAG
CTTCCAGGGGGAAACGCCTGGTATCTTTATAGTCCTGTCGGGTTTCGCCACCTCTGACTTGAGCGTCGAT
TTTTGTGATGCTCGTCAGGGGGGCGGAGCCTATGGAAAAACGCCAGCAACGCGGCCTTTTTACGGTTCCT
GGCCTTTTGCTGGCCTTTTGCTCACATGTTCTTTCCTGCGTTATCCCCTGATTCTGTGGATAACCGTATT
ACCGCCTTTGAGTGAGCTGATACCGCTCGCCGCAGCCGAACGACCGAGCGCAGCGAGTCAGTGAGCGAGG
AAGCGGAAGAGCGCCCAATACGCAAACCGCCTCTCCCCGCGCGTTGGCCGATTCATTAATGCAGCTGGCA
CGACAGGTTTCCCGACTGGAAAGCGGGCAGTGAGCGCAACGCAATTAATACGCGTACCGCTAGCCAGGAA
GAGTTTGTAGAAACGCAAAAAGGCCATCCGTCAGGATGGCCTTCTGCTTAGTTTGATGCCTGGCAGTTTA
TGGCGGGCGTCCTGCCCGCCACCCTCCGGGCCGTTGCTTCACAACGTTCAAATCCGCTCCCGGCGGATTT
GTCCTACTCAGGAGAGCGTTCACCGACAAACAACAGATAAAACGAAAGGCCCAGTCTTCCGACTGAGCCT
TTCGTTTTATTTGATGCCTGGCAGTTCCCTACTCTCGCG
Features (pLannotate 1.2.2; 11 found; start..end, strand, type, name):
     18..54      -  CDS            lacZα (fragment): LacZα fragment of β-galactosidase; lacZ fragment
     85..180     +  protein_bind   attL3: mutant version of attL; recombination site for the Gateway® LR reaction LR Clonase™
    186..1658    +  CDS            STK3: STK3_HUMAN - Also known as KRS1, MST2. Experimental evidence at protein level: Swiss-Prot protein existence level 1. Stress-activated, pro-apoptotic kinase which, following caspase-cleavage, enters the nucleus and induces chromatin condensation followed by internucleosomal DNA fragmentation. Key component of the Hippo signaling pathway which plays a pivotal role in organ size control and tumor suppression by restricting proliferation and promoting apoptosis. The core of this pathway is composed of a kinase cascade wherein STK3/MST2 and STK4/MST1, in complex with its regulatory protein SAV1, ph
   1666..1759    -  protein_bind   attL2 (fragment): mutant version of attL; recombination site for the Gateway® LR reaction LR Clonase™
   1874..1897    +  promoter       Pc promoter (fragment): intI1 (promoter lies within the coding sequence); class 1 integron promoter
   2073..2129    +  CDS            GmR (fragment): gentamycin acetyltransferase; aacC1; confers resistance to gentamycin
   2136..2927    +  CDS            SmR: aminoglycoside adenylyltransferase (Murphy, 1985); aadA; confers resistance to spectinomycin and streptomycin
   3020..3608    +  rep_origin     ori: high-copy-number ColE1/pMB1/pBR322/pUC origin of replication
   3791..3883    +  CDS            lacI (fragment): lac repressor; lacI; The lac repressor binds to the lac operator to inhibit transcription in E. coli. This inhibition can be relieved by adding lactose or isopropyl-β-D-thiogalactopyranoside (IPTG).
   3938..3965    -  terminator     rrnB T2 terminator: transcription terminator T2 from the E. coli rrnB gene
   4097..4140    +  terminator     rrnB T1 terminator: Escherichia coli rrnB; transcription terminator T1 from the E. coli rrnB gene
