[The description below was written by a language model from this plasmid's Addgene catalogue record and pLannotate feature annotations shown in this document.]
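Description:
R777-E337 Hs.STK3 is a Gateway entry clone built on the pDonor-255 backbone, carrying the human STK3 open reading frame (also known as MST2 or KRS1) based on reference transcript NM_006281.3. It is a small bacterial plasmid of about 4.2 kb that replicates from a high-copy ColE1/pUC-type origin and is selected with spectinomycin through the aadA (SmR) aminoglycoside adenylyltransferase gene. A fragment of a class 1 integron Pc promoter lies upstream of this marker. The short gentamicin-resistance, lacI and lacZα fragments also annotated are backbone remnants rather than functional genes. The rrnB T1 and T2 terminators in the backbone near the cloning region probably insulate the insert from read-through transcription.

The roughly 1.5 kb STK3 coding sequence sits between two attL recombination sites. The automated annotation labels these attL3 and a partial attL2; the attL3 call may simply reflect sequence similarity among attL variants, and the record does not otherwise specify the site types. These sites allow the ORF to be moved by an LR Clonase reaction into compatible destination vectors. The entry clone has no annotated promoter driving the insert, so expression depends entirely on the destination vector chosen. Because the ORF retains its stop codon, it suits expression of the native protein or N-terminal fusions, but not C-terminal tags. STK3 encodes a stress-activated, pro-apoptotic serine/threonine kinase that is a core component of the Hippo pathway controlling organ size and tumour suppression, so the clone serves as a source for building expression constructs to study that signalling.
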