Addgene plasmid #70621: R777-E337 Hs.STK3
Purpose: Gateway ORF clone of human STK3 [NM_006281.3] with stop codon (for native or N-terminal fusions)
Depositing lab: Dominic Esposito. Depositing organization: National Cancer Institute (NCI).
Backbone
  Vector backbone: pDonor-255
  Backbone size w/o insert (bp): 2693
  Vector type: Gateway Entry Clone
Growth in bacteria
  Bacterial resistance: Spectinomycin, 50 μg/mL
  Growth temperature: 37°C
  Growth strain: DH10B
  Copy number: High Copy
Gene/Insert
  Gene/Insert name: STK3
  Species: H. sapiens (human)
  Insert size (bp): 1476
  GenBank ID: NM_006281.3
  Entrez Gene: STK3 (a.k.a. KRS1, MST2)
  Cloning method: Gateway Cloning
  Sequencing primers: 5′ M13F 23-mer (5'-CCCAGTCACGACGTTGTAAAACG); 3′ attLR 23-mer (5'-TAACATCAGAGATTTTGAGACAC)
Terms and licenses: Academic/Nonprofit Terms; Industry Terms: Not Available to Industry
How to cite: R777-E337 Hs.STK3 was a gift from Dominic Esposito (Addgene plasmid # 70621 ; http://n2t.net/addgene:70621 ; RRID:Addgene_70621)
