>Addgene plasmid #70621 | R777-E337 Hs.STK3 | addgene partial sequence | sequence record 132076 | pCR8_R1 5'-cgaaccgaacaggcttatgt-3'
GGTGTGCGTCACCCGGCAACCTTGGGTAGCAGCGAAGTCGAGGCATTTCTGTCCTGGCTGGTCTAGAGGA
TCTAAGCTTGCATGCAAATAATGATTTTATTTTGACTGATAGTGACCTGTTCGTTGCAACAAATTGATAA
GCAATGCTTTCCTATAATGCCAACTTTGTACAAGAAAGTTGATTAAAAGTTTTGCTGCCTTCTTTTCTTT
GCATCCATCGCATCCAGAATGGGCTGTCTTTTCGCAGTGTATCTCTGACGAAGTTCTTCTATCTCCCGTT
CCATCATGGGGTCCAGTGCTTTTAACCGCATCTGTAGTTCTTCTAAACTTAGATTTTTCAAAAAGTCAAA
GTCTCCATCTTGAGGAACTTTCCAGTTATCAGGAAAAACGTTTTTGGACATAGGGAAGGGTTCATGCATG
TTCTGATTACAGTTTTCGTGACTCTTATTCTTGAAGTCTTGCTTATCAAAGTAGTCCATGAAAGATGGTC
TTTGTACTTGTGGTGAGGTTGCATTTCTTTTCATAGTTCCATCTTCTTCTTCCTCATCCTCACTGTTTAT
CACCATGGTCCCCAAGTCGGATTCCAACATCGTGCTATTATGTTCAATCATGGTCTGGGCCCCTTCACTC
ATCGTGCTTGTGGCCCGCATGGTGCCCACACTCTCCACACTAGTCTTCACCATGGTGTGGGAATCCAGCT
CATCTTCATCCGAATTTTCTTCTTCCTCTTCCAATTCTCGTTGCTGTTCCTCATGTCTTTTAGCTTTGAT
CTCCATAGCTTCTGTGATCAGGTCTCTTAATATTGATACAGGTTTGGCATTCTTGATAAAAGGATGCTGT
AAAAGTTGTGTTGCAGTAGCTCTCTGCTCAGGATTCTTCACCAAACACTTTTTAACAAAATCGGTGAAAT
CATCGGACCAAAGTTCTGGCTTTCTGAATGTTGGTGGTGGATTTGTGGGAATCATAAAAATAGCCCTCAT
TGGATGTATATCAGCATAAGGAGGTTTTCCTTCAGCCATTTCTATAGAAGTAATGCCAAGGGACCAGATG
TCGGCCACACAGTTATAGCCTATTTCTTGAATCACCTCAGGAGCC
